Addgene plasmid #99245: pAD-LyseR (in lacZ deficient strain)
Purpose: For autolysate production in lacZ deficient (lac operon deletion) E. coli BL21-Gold-dLac (DE3) strain: constitutively expresses phage lambda endolysin (gene R)
Depositing lab: Jeff Hasty. Depositing organization: University of California, San Diego (UCSD). Publication: Rapid and scalable preparation of bacterial lysates for cell-free gene expression. Didovyk A, Tonooka T, Tsimring L, Hasty J. ACS Synth Biol. 2017 Aug 10. doi: 10.1021/acssynbio.7b00253. PubMed 28795570.
Backbone
  Vector backbone: pPro24
  Backbone manufacturer: Jay Keasling lab
  Total vector size (bp): 3790
  Vector type: Bacterial Expression
Growth in bacteria
  Bacterial resistance: Ampicillin, 100 μg/mL
  Growth temperature: 37°C
  Growth strain: BL21-Gold-dLac (DE3)
  Growth instructions: Use 24% glycerol (w/v) in glycerol stocks to avoid cell lysis upon a freeze-thaw cycle.
  Copy number: High Copy
Gene/Insert
  Gene/Insert name: phage lambda gene R (alt name: phage lambda endolysin)
  Species: phage lambda
  Insert size (bp): 474
  Entrez Gene: R (a.k.a. lambdap75)
  Promoter: beta-lactamase promoter
  Cloning method: Gibson Cloning
  Sequencing primers: 5′ CCACATAGCAGAACTTTAAAAGTGCT; 3′ CCG GGA GCT GCA TGT GTC AGA GG
Terms and licenses: Academic/Nonprofit Terms; Industry Terms: Not Available to Industry
Depositor comments: pAD-LyseR plasmid in BL21-Gold-dLac (DE3) strain is used for producing autolysate for in vitro transcription-translation reactions without background beta-galactosidase activity.
How to cite: pAD-LyseR (in lacZ deficient strain) was a gift from Jeff Hasty (Addgene plasmid # 99245 ; http://n2t.net/addgene:99245 ; RRID:Addgene_99245)
