[The description below was written by a language model from this plasmid's Addgene catalogue record and pLannotate feature annotations shown in this document.]
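Description:
pAD-LyseR is a small (about 3.8 kb) high-copy bacterial expression plasmid built on the pPro24 backbone and supplied in the lac operon-deleted E. coli strain BL21-Gold-dLac (DE3). It replicates from a ColE1/pMB1-type origin and is selected with ampicillin through a β-lactamase gene driven by its own bla promoter. The annotation also shows an M13 phage origin, which can support single-stranded DNA production with helper phage. There are also nonfunctional pBR322-derived remnants: fragments of bom, rop, the tetracycline resistance gene and the tet promoter.

The payload is the 474 bp phage lambda gene R, inserted by Gibson assembly directly downstream of a second copy of the β-lactamase promoter, so the endolysin is made constitutively. Transcription is terminated by the E. coli rrnB region (5S rRNA sequence followed by the T1 and T2 terminators). Lambda endolysin is a transglycosylase that degrades peptidoglycan, but it normally reaches the cell wall only after a holin permeabilizes the inner membrane. No holin or spanin gene is annotated here, so the enzyme should accumulate harmlessly in the cytoplasm of growing cells. When the membrane is disrupted, as the record notes can happen in a freeze-thaw cycle, the endolysin gains access to the wall and the cells lyse themselves.

This makes the construct a tool for simple, scalable preparation of "autolysates" for cell-free transcription-translation reactions. Pairing the plasmid with the lacZ-deficient host gives extracts with no background β-galactosidase activity, which is useful when lacZ serves as a reporter in the in vitro reaction.
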