Features (pLannotate 1.2.2; 13 found; start..end, strand, type, name):
     32..136     +  promoter       AmpR promoter: bla
    137..610     +  CDS            R: ENLYS_LAMBD - Experimental evidence at protein level: Swiss-Prot protein existence level 1. Endolysin with transglycosylase activity that degrades host peptidoglycans and participates with the holin and spanin proteins in the sequential events which lead to the programmed host cell lysis releasing the mature viral particles. Once the holin has permeabilized the host cell membrane, the endolysin can reach the periplasm and break down the peptidoglycan layer. From Escherichia phage lambda (Bacteriophage lambda).
    698..813     +  ncRNA          5S rRNA: Accession: RF00001 - 5S ribosomal RNA
    817..903     +  terminator     rrnB T1 terminator: Escherichia coli rrnB; transcription terminator T1 from the E. coli rrnB gene
    995..1022    +  terminator     rrnB T2 terminator: transcription terminator T2 from the E. coli rrnB gene
   1041..1132    +  promoter       AmpR promoter: bla
   1133..1993    +  CDS            AmpR: β-lactamase; bla; confers resistance to ampicillin, carbenicillin, and related antibiotics
   2035..2415    +  rep_origin     M13 ori (sequence partly withheld): M13 bacteriophage origin of replication; arrow indicates direction of (+) strand synthesis
   2601..3189    +  rep_origin     ori: high-copy-number ColE1/pMB1/pBR322/pUC origin of replication
   3375..3426    -  misc_feature   bom (fragment): basis of mobility region from pBR322
   3542..3581    -  CDS            rop (fragment): Rop protein, which maintains plasmids at low copy number; rop
   3582..3765    -  CDS            TcR (fragment): tetracycline efflux protein; tet; confers resistance to tetracycline
   3777..7       +  promoter       tet promoter (fragment) (across the origin): E. coli promoter for tetracycline efflux protein gene
>Addgene plasmid #99245 | pAD-LyseR (in lacZ deficient strain) | addgene full sequence | sequence record 191039 | Addgene NGS Result
ATCGATAGGTGGCACTTTTCGGGGAAATGTGCGCGGAACCCCTATTTGTTTATTTTTCTAAATACATTCA
AATATGTATCCGCTCATGAGACAATAACCCTGATAAATGCTTCAATAATATTGAAAAAGGAAGAGTATGG
TAGAAATCAATAATCAACGTAAGGCGTTCCTCGATATGCTGGCGTGGTCGGAGGGAACTGATAACGGACG
TCAGAAAACCAGAAATCATGGTTATGACGTCATTGTAGGCGGAGAGCTATTTACTGATTACTCCGATCAC
CCTCGCAAACTTGTCACGCTAAACCCAAAACTCAAATCAACAGGCGCCGGACGCTACCAGCTTCTTTCCC
GTTGGTGGGATGCCTACCGCAAGCAGCTTGGCCTGAAAGACTTCTCTCCGAAAAGTCAGGACGCTGTGGC
ATTGCAGCAGATTAAGGAGCGTGGCGCTTTACCTATGATTGATCGTGGTGATATCCGTCAGGCAATCGAC
CGTTGCAGCAATATCTGGGCTTCACTGCCGGGCGCTGGTTATGGTCAGTTCGAGCATAAGGCTGACAGCC
TGATTGCAAAATTCAAAGAAGCGGGCGGAACGGTCAGAGAGATTGATGTATGATAACTGTTTTGGCGGAT
GAGAGAAGATTTTCAGCCTGATACAGATTAAATCAGAACGCAGAAGCGGTCTGATAAAACAGAATTTGCC
TGGCGGCAGTAGCGCGGTGGTCCCACCTGACCCCATGCCGAACTCAGAAGTGAAACGCCGTAGCGCCGAT
GGTAGTGTGGGGTCTCCCCATGCGAGAGTAGGGAACTGCCAGGCATCAAATAAAACGAAAGGCTCAGTCG
AAAGACTGGGCCTTTCGTTTTATCTGTTGTTTGTCGGTGAACGCTCTCCTGAGTAGGACAAATCCGCCGG
GAGCGGATTTGAACGTTGCGAAGCAACGGCCCGGAGGGTGGCGGGCAGGACGCCCGCCATAAACTGCCAG
GCATCAAATTAAGCAGAAGGCCATCCTGACGGATGGCCTTTTTGCGTTTCTACAAACTCTTTTGTTTATT
TTTCTAAATACATTCAAATATGTATCCGCTCATGAGACAATAACCCTGATAAATGCTTCAATAATATTGA
AAAAGGAAGAGTATGAGTATTCAACATTTCCGTGTCGCCCTTATTCCCTTTTTTGCGGCATTTTGCCTTC
CTGTTTTTGCTCACCCAGAAACGCTGGTGAAAGTAAAAGATGCTGAAGATCAGTTGGGTGCACGAGTGGG
TTACATCGAACTGGATCTCAACAGCGGTAAGATCCTTGAGAGTTTTCGCCCCGAAGAACGTTTTCCAATG
ATGAGCACTTTTAAAGTTCTGCTATGTGGCGCGGTATTATCCCGTGTTGACGCCGGGCAAGAGCAACTCG
GTCGCCGCATACACTATTCTCAGAATGACTTGGTTGAGTACTCACCAGTCACAGAAAAGCATCTTACGGA
TGGCATGACAGTAAGAGAATTATGCAGTGCTGCCATAACCATGAGTGATAACACTGCGGCCAACTTACTT
CTGACAACGATCGGAGGACCGAAGGAGCTAACCGCTTTTTTGCACAACATGGGGGATCATGTAACTCGCC
TTGATCGTTGGGAACCGGAGCTGAATGAAGCCATACCAAACGACGAGCGTGACACCACGATGCCTGTAGC
AATGGCAACAACGTTGCGCAAACTATTAACTGGCGAACTACTTACTCTAGCTTCCCGGCAACAATTAATA
GACTGGATGGAGGCGGATAAAGTTGCAGGACCACTTCTGCGCTCGGCCCTTCCGGCTGGCTGGTTTATTG
CTGATAAATCTGGAGCCGGTGAGCGTGGGTCTCGCGGTATCATTGCAGCACTGGGGCCAGATGGTAAGCC
CTCCCGTATCGTAGTTATCTACACGACGGGGAGTCAGGCAACTATGGATGAACGAAATAGACAGATCGCT
GAGATAGGTGCCTCACTGATTAAGCATTGGTAACTGTCAGACCAAGTTTACTCATATATACTTTAGATTG
ATT
[125 nt withheld, positions 2034-2158]
C
[141 nt withheld, positions 2160-2300]
CCTTTGACGTTGGAGTCCACGTTCTTT
[37 nt withheld, positions 2328-2364]
ACCCTATCTCGGGCTATTCTTTTGATTTATAAGGGATTTTGCCGATTTCGGCCTATTGGTTAAAAAATGA
GCTGATTTAACAAAAATTTAACGCGAATTTTAACAAAATATTAACGTTTACAATTTAAAAGGATCTAGGT
GAAGATCCTTTTTGATAATCTCATGACCAAAATCCCTTAACGTGAGTTTTCGTTCCACTGAGCGTCAGAC
CCCGTAGAAAAGATCAAAGGATCTTCTTGAGATCCTTTTTTTCTGCGCGTAATCTGCTGCTTGCAAACAA
AAAAACCACCGCTACCAGCGGTGGTTTGTTTGCCGGATCAAGAGCTACCAACTCTTTTTCCGAAGGTAAC
TGGCTTCAGCAGAGCGCAGATACCAAATACTGTCCTTCTAGTGTAGCCGTAGTTAGGCCACCACTTCAAG
AACTCTGTAGCACCGCCTACATACCTCGCTCTGCTAATCCTGTTACCAGTGGCTGCTGCCAGTGGCGATA
AGTCGTGTCTTACCGGGTTGGACTCAAGACGATAGTTACCGGATAAGGCGCAGCGGTCGGGCTGAACGGG
GGGTTCGTGCACACAGCCCAGCTTGGAGCGAACGACCTACACCGAACTGAGATACCTACAGCGTGAGCTA
TGAGAAAGCGCCACGCTTCCCGAAGGGAGAAAGGCGGACAGGTATCCGGTAAGCGGCAGGGTCGGAACAG
GAGAGCGCACGAGGGAGCTTCCAGGGGGAAACGCCTGGTATCTTTATAGTCCTGTCGGGTTTCGCCACCT
CTGACTTGAGCGTCGATTTTTGTGATGCTCGTCAGGGGGGCGGAGCCTATGGAAAAACGCCAGCAACGCG
GCCTTTTTACGGTTCCTGGCCTTTTGCTGGCCTTTTGCTCACATGTTCTTTCCTGCGTTATCCCCTGATT
CTGTGGATAACCGTATTACCGCCTTTGAGTGAGCTGATACCGCTCGCCGCAGCCGAACGACCGAGCGCAG
CGAGTCAGTGAGCGAGGAAGCGGAAGAGCGCCTGATGCGGTATTTTCTCCTTACGCATCTGTGCGGTATT
TCACACCGCATAGGGTCATGGCTGCGCCCCGACACCCGCCAACACCCGCTGACGCGCCCTGACGGGCTTG
TCTGCTCCCGGCATCCGCTTACAGACAAGCTGTGACCGTCTCCGGGAGCTGCATGTGTCAGAGGTTTTCA
CCGTCATCACCGAAACGCGCGAGGCAGAAGGAGATGGCGCCCAACAGTCCCCCGGCCACGGGGCCTGCCA
CCATACCCACGCCGAAACAAGCGCTCATGAGCCCGAAGTGGCGAGCCCGATCTTCCCCATCGGTGATGTC
GGCGATATAGGCGCCAGCAACCGCACCTGTGGCGCCGGTGATGCCGGCCACGATGCGTCCGGCGTAGAGG
AGCTGCTCATGTTTGACAGCTTATC
